Addgene plasmid #22300: GFP-PIPK1 gamma 87
Depositing lab: Pietro De Camilli. Depositing organization: Yale University. Publication: Recruitment and regulation of phosphatidylinositol phosphate kinase type 1 gamma by the FERM domain of talin. Di Paolo G, Pellegrini L, Letinic K, Cestra G, Zoncu R, Voronov S, Chang S, Guo J, Wenk MR, De Camilli P. Nature. 2002 Nov 7. 420(6911):85-9. 10.1038/nature01147 PubMed 12422219.
Backbone
  Vector backbone: pEGFP-C2
  Backbone manufacturer: Clontech
  Backbone size w/o insert (bp): 4700
  Vector type: Mammalian Expression, Bacterial Expression
  Selectable markers: Neomycin (select with G418)
Growth in bacteria
  Bacterial resistance: Kanamycin, 50 μg/mL
  Growth temperature: 37°C
  Growth strain: DH5alpha
  Copy number: High Copy
Gene/Insert
  Gene/Insert name: human phosphatidylinositol phosphate kinase type 1 gamma 87 (alt names: PIPK1 gamma 87; KIAA0589; PtdInsPKI gamma-87)
  Species: H. sapiens (human)
  Insert size (bp): 2000
  GenBank ID: NM_012398
  Entrez Gene: PIP5K1C (a.k.a. LCCS3, PIP5K-GAMMA, PIP5K1-gamma, PIP5Kgamma)
  Tag / fusion protein: GFP (N terminal on backbone)
  Cloning method: Restriction Enzyme; 5′ cloning site EcoRI (not destroyed); 3′ cloning site SalI (not destroyed)
  Sequencing primers: 5′ EGFP-N Sequencing Primere; 3′ EGFP-C Sequencing Primer
Resource information
  A portion of this plasmid was derived from a plasmid made by: Dr Nagase Kazusa DNA Research Institute
Terms and licenses: Academic/Nonprofit Terms; Industry Terms: Not Available to Industry
How to cite: GFP-PIPK1 gamma 87 was a gift from Pietro De Camilli (Addgene plasmid # 22300 ; http://n2t.net/addgene:22300 ; RRID:Addgene_22300)
