[The description below was written by a language model from this plasmid's Addgene catalogue record and pLannotate feature annotations shown in this document.]
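Description:
GFP-PIPK1 gamma 87 is a mammalian expression plasmid built on the Clontech pEGFP-C2 backbone that produces human phosphatidylinositol phosphate kinase type 1 gamma, 87 kDa isoform (gene PIP5K1C, also known as KIAA0589), fused at its N terminus to EGFP. The roughly 2 kb kinase coding sequence was inserted between the EcoRI and SalI sites of the multiple cloning site, both of which remain intact. This places it downstream of the EGFP open reading frame, so the two should be translated as a single fluorescent fusion protein. Transcription is driven by the human cytomegalovirus immediate early enhancer and promoter and terminated by the SV40 polyadenylation signal. The sequenced plasmid is 6,654 nt, consistent with the stated backbone and insert sizes.

The plasmid replicates in E. coli from a high-copy pUC-type (ColE1-family) origin and also carries an f1 phage origin for single-stranded DNA production. A single Tn5 aminoglycoside phosphotransferase gene (NeoR/KanR) serves as the marker in both hosts. A bacterial bla-type promoter expresses it for kanamycin selection, while the adjacent SV40 enhancer/early promoter, with the HSV TK polyadenylation signal, expresses it in mammalian cells for G418 selection of stable lines. The short large T antigen, ble and bGH poly(A) fragments in the annotation are most likely backbone remnants or partial matches rather than functional parts.

PIP5K1C phosphorylates PtdIns(4)P to generate PtdIns(4,5)P2, a lipid involved in signalling, vesicle trafficking, actin dynamics and cell adhesion. The associated publication concerns recruitment and regulation of this kinase by the FERM domain of talin. The construct is therefore suited to overexpressing the kinase in cultured cells and imaging its subcellular localisation.
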