Features (pLannotate 1.2.2; 16 found; start..end, strand, type, name):
     61..364     +  enhancer       CMV enhancer: human cytomegalovirus immediate early enhancer
    365..568     +  promoter       CMV promoter: human cytomegalovirus (CMV) immediate early promoter
    613..1329    +  CDS            EGFP: EGFP is a basic (constitutively fluorescent) green fluorescent protein published in 1996, derived from Aequorea victoria. It is reported to be a rapidly-maturing weak dimer with moderate acid sensitivity.
   1335..1368    +  misc_feature   MCS (fragment): multiple cloning site
   1369..3288    +  CDS            PIP5K1C: PI51C_HUMAN - Also known as KIAA0589. Experimental evidence at protein level: Swiss-Prot protein existence level 1. Catalyzes the phosphorylation of phosphatidylinositol 4- phosphate (PtdIns(4)P/PI4P) to form phosphatidylinositol 4,5- bisphosphate (PtdIns(4,5)P2/PIP2), a lipid second messenger that regulates several cellular processes such as signal transduction, vesicle trafficking, actin cytoskeleton dynamics, cell adhesion, and cell motility (PubMed:12422219, PubMed:22942276). PtdIns(4,5)P2 can directly act as a second messenger or can be utilized as a precursor to generate other second mes
   3291..3318    +  misc_feature   MCS (fragment): multiple cloning site
   3335..3419    +  CDS            large T antigen (fragment): large T antigen from SV40 (simian virus 40)
   3442..3563    +  polyA_signal   SV40 poly(A) signal: SV40 polyadenylation signal
   3597..4025    -  rep_origin     f1 ori (sequence partly withheld): f1 bacteriophage origin of replication; arrow indicates direction of (+) strand synthesis
   4052..4156    +  promoter       AmpR promoter: bla
   4158..4515    +  promoter       SV40 promoter: SV40 enhancer and early promoter
   4550..5344    +  CDS            NeoR/KanR: aminoglycoside phosphotransferase from Tn5; aph(3')-II (or nptII); confers resistance to neomycin, kanamycin, and G418 (Geneticin®)
   5365..5517    +  CDS            ble (fragment): BLE_KLEPN - Experimental evidence at protein level: Swiss-Prot protein existence level 1. Binding protein with a strong affinity to the bleomycin family of antibiotics. Binds to CL990; an antimitotic-antibiotic compound. From Klebsiella pneumoniae.
   5576..5623    +  polyA_signal   HSV TK poly(A) signal: herpes simplex virus thymidine kinase polyadenylation signal (Cole and Stacy, 1985)
   5714..5730    -  polyA_signal   bGH poly(A) signal (fragment): bovine growth hormone polyadenylation signal
   5952..6540    +  rep_origin     ori: high-copy-number ColE1/pMB1/pBR322/pUC origin of replication
>Addgene plasmid #22300 | GFP-PIPK1 gamma 87 | addgene full sequence | sequence record 263346 | Addgene NGS Result
TAGTTATTAATAGTAATCAATTACGGGGTCATTAGTTCATAGCCCATATATGGAGTTCCGCGTTACATAA
CTTACGGTAAATGGCCCGCCTGGCTGACCGCCCAACGACCCCCGCCCATTGACGTCAATAATGACGTATG
TTCCCATAGTAACGCCAATAGGGACTTTCCATTGACGTCAATGGGTGGAGTATTTACGGTAAACTGCCCA
CTTGGCAGTACATCAAGTGTATCATATGCCAAGTACGCCCCCTATTGACGTCAATGACGGTAAATGGCCC
GCCTGGCATTATGCCCAGTACATGACCTTATGGGACTTTCCTACTTGGCAGTACATCTACGTATTAGTCA
TCGCTATTACCATGGTGATGCGGTTTTGGCAGTACATCAATGGGCGTGGATAGCGGTTTGACTCACGGGG
ATTTCCAAGTCTCCACCCCATTGACGTCAATGGGAGTTTGTTTTGGCACCAAAATCAACGGGACTTTCCA
AAATGTCGTAACAACTCCGCCCCATTGACGCAAATGGGCGGTAGGCGTGTACGGTGGGAGGTCTATATAA
GCAGAGCTGGTTTAGTGAACCGTCAGATCCGCTAGCGCTACCGGTCGCCACCATGGTGAGCAAGGGCGAG
GAGCTGTTCACCGGGGTGGTGCCCATCCTGGTCGAGCTGGACGGCGACGTAAACGGCCACAAGTTCAGCG
TGTCCGGCGAGGGCGAGGGCGATGCCACCTACGGCAAGCTGACCCTGAAGTTCATCTGCACCACCGGCAA
GCTGCCCGTGCCCTGGCCCACCCTCGTGACCACCCTGACCTACGGCGTGCAGTGCTTCAGCCGCTACCCC
GACCACATGAAGCAGCACGACTTCTTCAAGTCCGCCATGCCCGAAGGCTACGTCCAGGAGCGCACCATCT
TCTTCAAGGACGACGGCAACTACAAGACCCGCGCCGAGGTGAAGTTCGAGGGCGACACCCTGGTGAACCG
CATCGAGCTGAAGGGCATCGACTTCAAGGAGGACGGCAACATCCTGGGGCACAAGCTGGAGTACAACTAC
AACAGCCACAACGTCTATATCATGGCCGACAAGCAGAAGAACGGCATCAAGGTGAACTTCAAGATCCGCC
ACAACATCGAGGACGGCAGCGTGCAGCTCGCCGACCACTACCAGCAGAACACCCCCATCGGCGACGGCCC
CGTGCTGCTGCCCGACAACCACTACCTGAGCACCCAGTCCGCCCTGAGCAAAGACCCCAACGAGAAGCGC
GATCACATGGTCCTGCTGGAGTTCGTGACCGCCGCCGGGATCACTCTCGGCATGGACGAGCTGTACAAGT
CCGGCCGGACTCAGATCTCGAGCTCAAGCTTCGAATTCATGGAGCTGGAGGTACCGGACGAGGCGGAGAG
CGCTGAGGCGGGGGCCGTGCCCTCGGAGGCGGCGTGGGCGGCAGAGAGCGGGGCGGCGGCAGGTTTGGCT
CAGAAGAAGGCGGCCCCAACAGAGGTTCTGTCCATGACGGCACAGCCGGGCCCTGGCCATGGGAAGAAGT
TGGGCCATCGAGGTGTGGACGCATCCGGCGAAACCACCTACAAGAAGACCACCTCCTCCACCCTGAAGGG
TGCCATCCAGCTGGGCATCGGCTACACCGTGGGCCACCTGAGCTCCAAGCCCGAACGCGACGTGCTCATG
CAGGACTTCTACGTGGTGGAGAGCATCTTCTTCCCCAGCGAAGGCAGCAACCTCACCCCCGCCCACCACT
TCCAGGACTTCCGCTTCAAGACCTATGCACCTGTCGCCTTCCGCTACTTCCGGGAGCTCTTTGGGATCCG
GCCAGATGATTACTTGTACTCCCTGTGCAATGAGCCGCTGATCGAGCTGTCCAACCCGGGCGCCAGTGGC
TCCCTCTTCTACGTCACCAGCGACGACGAGTTCATCATCAAGACCGTCATGCACAAGGAGGCCGAGTTCC
TGCAGAAGCTGCTCCCTGGCTACTACATGAACCTCAACCAGAACCCGCGGACGCTGCTGCCCAAGTTCTA
TGGGCTGTACTGCGTGCAGTCGGGGGGCAAGAACATCCGCGTCGTGGTCATGAACAACATCCTGCCCCGC
GTGGTCAAGATGCACCTCAAGTTCGACCTCAAGGGCTCCACCTACAAGCGGCGCGCCAGCAAGAAGGAGA
AGGAGAAGAGCTTCCCCACCTACAAGGACCTGGACTTCATGCAGGACATGCCCGAGGGGCTCCTGCTGGA
CGCCGACACCTTCAGCGCCCTGGTCAAGACGCTGCAGCGGGACTGCCTGGTCCTGGAAAGTTTCAAGATC
ATGGACTACAGCCTGCTGCTGGGCGTGCACAACATCGACCAGCACGAGCGCGAGCGGCAGGCGCAGGGCG
CCCAGAGCACCTCAGATGAGAAGCGGCCTGTGGGCCAGAAGGCGCTCTACTCCACGGCCATGGAGTCCAT
CCAGGGTGGCGCCGCGCGCGGGGAGGCCATCGAATCGGATGACACGATGGGCGGGATCCCCGCTGTGAAC
GGCCGCGGGGAGCGGCTGCTGCTGCACATTGGCATCATCGACATCCTGCAGTCCTACAGGTTCATCAAGA
AACTGGAGCACACCTGGAAGGCCCTCGTCCACGATGGGGACACGGTGTCCGTCCACCGCCCCAGCTTCTA
TGCCGAGCGCTTTTTCAAGTTCATGAGCAACACGGTCTTTCGGAAGAACTCCTCCCTGAAGTCCTCGCCC
TCCAAGAAGGGGCGCGGCGGAGCCTTGCTAGCTGTGAAACCGCTGGGGCCCACCGCTGCCTTCTCGGCCA
GCCAGATCCCTAGCGAGCGGGAGGAGGCCCAGTACGACCTGCGGGGGGCCCGCAGCTACCCCACGCTGGA
GGACGAAGGCCGGCCCGACCTCCTGCCCTGCACGCCACCTTCTTTCGAAGAAGCCACTACAGCCTCCATT
GCCACGACTCTGTCATCCACATCCCTCTCCATTCCTGAGCGGTCCCCCTCGGAGACGTCGGAGCAGCCGC
GGTACAGGCGGCGCACACAGTCGTCTGGACAGGATGGCAGGCCGCAGGAGGAGCCACCCGCGGAAGAGGA
TCTGCAGCAGATTACAGTGCAGGTGGAGCCTGCGTGCAGCGTGGAGATTGTGGTCCCCAAAGAGGAGGAC
GCAGGGGTGGAGGCTTCCCCGGCCGGTGCCTCTGCTGCTGTTGAAGTAGAAACTGCCAGCCAGGCCTCAG
ACGAGGAGGGCGCACCTGCCAGCCAGGCCTCGGACGAGGAGGACGCGCCCGCCACCGACATCTACTTTTG
AGTCGACGGTACCGCGGGCCCGGGATCCACCGGATCTAGATAACTGATCATAATCAGCCATACCACATTT
GTAGAGGTTTTACTTGCTTTAAAAAACCTCCCACACCTCCCCCTGAACCTGAAACATAAAATGAATGCAA
TTGTTGTTGTTAACTTGTTTATTGCAGCTTATAATGGTTACAAATAAAGCAATAGCATCACAAATTTCAC
AAATAAAGCATTTTTTTCACTGCATTCTAGTTGTGGTTTGTCCAAACTCATCAATGTATCTTAACGCGTA
AATTGTAAGCGTTAATATTTTGTTAAAATTCGCGTTAAATTTTTGTTAAATCAGCTCATTTTTTAACCAA
TAGGCCGAAATCGGCAAAATCCCTTATAAATCAAAAGAATAGACCGAGATAGGGT
[37 nt withheld, positions 3696-3732]
AAAGAACGTGGACTCCAACGTCAAAGG
[49 nt withheld, positions 3760-3808]
T
[91 nt withheld, positions 3810-3900]
G
[124 nt withheld, positions 3902-4025]
CAGGTGGCACTTTTCGGGGAAATGTGCGCGGAACCCCTATTTGTTTATTTTTCTAAATACATTCAAATAT
GTATCCGCTCATGAGACAATAACCCTGATAAATGCTTCAATAATATTGAAAAAGGAAGAGTCCTGAGGCG
GAAAGAACCAGCTGTGGAATGTGTGTCAGTTAGGGTGTGGAAAGTCCCCAGGCTCCCCAGCAGGCAGAAG
TATGCAAAGCATGCATCTCAATTAGTCAGCAACCAGGTGTGGAAAGTCCCCAGGCTCCCCAGCAGGCAGA
AGTATGCAAAGCATGCATCTCAATTAGTCAGCAACCATAGTCCCGCCCCTAACTCCGCCCATCCCGCCCC
TAACTCCGCCCAGTTCCGCCCATTCTCCGCCCCATGGCTGACTAATTTTTTTTATTTATGCAGAGGCCGA
GGCCGCCTCGGCCTCTGAGCTATTCCAGAAGTAGTGAGGAGGCTTTTTTGGAGGCCTAGGCTTTTGCAAA
GATCGATCAAGAGACAGGATGAGGATCGTTTCGCATGATTGAACAAGATGGATTGCACGCAGGTTCTCCG
GCCGCTTGGGTGGAGAGGCTATTCGGCTATGACTGGGCACAACAGACAATCGGCTGCTCTGATGCCGCCG
TGTTCCGGCTGTCAGCGCAGGGGCGCCCGGTTCTTTTTGTCAAGACCGACCTGTCCGGTGCCCTGAATGA
ACTGCAAGACGAGGCAGCGCGGCTATCGTGGCTGGCCACGACGGGCGTTCCTTGCGCAGCTGTGCTCGAC
GTTGTCACTGAAGCGGGAAGGGACTGGCTGCTATTGGGCGAAGTGCCGGGGCAGGATCTCCTGTCATCTC
ACCTTGCTCCTGCCGAGAAAGTATCCATCATGGCTGATGCAATGCGGCGGCTGCATACGCTTGATCCGGC
TACCTGCCCATTCGACCACCAAGCGAAACATCGCATCGAGCGAGCACGTACTCGGATGGAAGCCGGTCTT
GTCGATCAGGATGATCTGGACGAAGAGCATCAGGGGCTCGCGCCAGCCGAACTGTTCGCCAGGCTCAAGG
CGAGCATGCCCGACGGCGAGGATCTCGTCGTGACCCATGGCGATGCCTGCTTGCCGAATATCATGGTGGA
AAATGGCCGCTTTTCTGGATTCATCGACTGTGGCCGGCTGGGTGTGGCGGACCGCTATCAGGACATAGCG
TTGGCTACCCGTGATATTGCTGAAGAGCTTGGCGGCGAATGGGCTGACCGCTTCCTCGTGCTTTACGGTA
TCGCCGCTCCCGATTCGCAGCGCATCGCCTTCTATCGCCTTCTTGACGAGTTCTTCTGAGCGGGACTCTG
GGGTTCGAAATGACCGACCAAGCGACGCCCAACCTGCCATCACGAGATTTCGATTCCACCGCCGCCTTCT
ATGAAAGGTTGGGCTTCGGAATCGTTTTCCGGGACGCCGGCTGGATGATCCTCCAGCGCGGGGATCTCAT
GCTGGAGTTCTTCGCCCACCCTAGGGGGAGGCTAACTGAAACACGGAAGGAGACAATACCGGAAGGAACC
CGCGCTATGACGGCAATAAAAAGACAGAATAAAACGCACGGTGTTGGGTCGTTTGTTCATAAACGCGGGG
TTCGGTCCCAGGGCTGGCACTCTGTCGATACCCCACCGAGACCCCATTGGGGCCAATACGCCCGCGTTTC
TTCCTTTTCCCCACCCCACCCCCCAAGTTCGGGTGAAGGCCCAGGGCTCGCAGCCAACGTCGGGGCGGCA
GGCCCTGCCATAGCCTCAGGTTACTCATATATACTTTAGATTGATTTAAAACTTCATTTTTAATTTAAAA
GGATCTAGGTGAAGATCCTTTTTGATAATCTCATGACCAAAATCCCTTAACGTGAGTTTTCGTTCCACTG
AGCGTCAGACCCCGTAGAAAAGATCAAAGGATCTTCTTGAGATCCTTTTTTTCTGCGCGTAATCTGCTGC
TTGCAAACAAAAAAACCACCGCTACCAGCGGTGGTTTGTTTGCCGGATCAAGAGCTACCAACTCTTTTTC
CGAAGGTAACTGGCTTCAGCAGAGCGCAGATACCAAATACTGTTCTTCTAGTGTAGCCGTAGTTAGGCCA
CCACTTCAAGAACTCTGTAGCACCGCCTACATACCTCGCTCTGCTAATCCTGTTACCAGTGGCTGCTGCC
AGTGGCGATAAGTCGTGTCTTACCGGGTTGGACTCAAGACGATAGTTACCGGATAAGGCGCAGCGGTCGG
GCTGAACGGGGGGTTCGTGCACACAGCCCAGCTTGGAGCGAACGACCTACACCGAACTGAGATACCTACA
GCGTGAGCTATGAGAAAGCGCCACGCTTCCCGAAGGGAGAAAGGCGGACAGGTATCCGGTAAGCGGCAGG
GTCGGAACAGGAGAGCGCACGAGGGAGCTTCCAGGGGGAAACGCCTGGTATCTTTATAGTCCTGTCGGGT
TTCGCCACCTCTGACTTGAGCGTCGATTTTTGTGATGCTCGTCAGGGGGGCGGAGCCTATGGAAAAACGC
CAGCAACGCGGCCTTTTTACGGTTCCTGGCCTTTTGCTGGCCTTTTGCTCACATGTTCTTTCCTGCGTTA
TCCCCTGATTCTGTGGATAACCGTATTACCGCCATGCAT
