>Addgene plasmid #22300 | GFP-PIPK1 gamma 87 | addgene partial sequence | sequence record 28112 | 22300 with EGFP-C
CNACGGGNCTCTGGCANGAGAGCTGTACAAGTCCGGCCGGACTCAGATCTCGAGCTCAAGCTTCGAATTC
ATGGAGCTGGAGGTACCGGACGAGGCGGAGAGCGCTGAGGCGGGGGCCGTGCCCTCGGAGGCGGCGTGGG
CGGCAGAGAGCGGGGCGGCGGCAGGTTTGGCTCAGAAGAAGGCGGCCCCAACAGAGGTTCTGTCCATGAC
GGCACAGCCGGGCCCTGGCCATGGGAAGAAGTTGGGCCATCGAGGTGTGGACGCATCCGGCGAAACCACC
TACAAGAAGACCACCTCCTCCACCCTGAAGGGTGCCATCCAGCTGGGCATCGGCTACACCGTGGGCCACC
TGAGCTCCAAGCCCGAACGCGACGTGCTCATGCAGGACTTCTACGTGGTGGAGAGCATCTTCTTCCCCAG
CGAAGGCAGCAACCTCACCCCCGCCCACCACTTCCAGGACTTCCGCTTCAAGACCTATGCACCTGTCGCC
TTCCGCTACTTCCGGGAGCTCTTTGGGATCCGGCCAGATGATTACTTGTACTCCCTGTGCAATGAGCCGC
TGATCGAGCTGTCCAACCCGGGCGCCAGTGGCTCCCTCTTCTACGTCACCAGCGACGACGAGTTCATCAT
CAAGACCGTCATGCACAAGGAGGCCGAGTTCCTGCAGAAGCTGCTCCCTGGCTACTACATGAACCTCAAC
CAGAACCCGCGGACGCTGCTGCCCAAGTTCTATGGGCTGTACTGCGT
